Addgene plasmid #68829: myc-hRAD18 C207F
Purpose: Expresses c-myc-tagged human RAD18 with C207F mutation
Depositing lab: Satoshi Tateishi. Publication: RAD18 promotes DNA double-strand break repair during G1 phase through chromatin retention of 53BP1. Watanabe K, Iwabuchi K, Sun J, Tsuji Y, Tani T, Tokunaga K, Date T, Hashimoto M, Yamaizumi M, Tateishi S. Nucleic Acids Res. 2009 Apr;37(7):2176-93. doi: 10.1093/nar/gkp082. Epub 2009 Feb 19. PubMed 19228710.
Backbone
  Vector backbone: pCAGGS
  Vector type: Mammalian Expression
Growth in bacteria
  Bacterial resistance: Ampicillin, 100 μg/mL
  Growth temperature: 37°C
  Growth strain: DH5alpha
  Copy number: High Copy
Gene/Insert
  Gene/Insert name: c-myc tagged human RAD18 with C207F mutation (alt name: myc hRAD18 C207F)
  Species: H. sapiens (human)
  Entrez Gene: RAD18 (a.k.a. RNF73)
  Promoter: CAG
  Tag / fusion protein: c-myc
  Cloning method: Restriction Enzyme; 5′ cloning site EcoRI (unknown if destroyed); 3′ cloning site EcoRI (unknown if destroyed)
  Sequencing primers: 5′ GCTTCTGGCGTGTGACC; 3′ GTATTTGTGAGCCAGGGCAT
Terms and licenses: Academic/Nonprofit Terms; Industry Terms: Not Available to Industry
How to cite: myc-hRAD18 C207F was a gift from Satoshi Tateishi (Addgene plasmid # 68829 ; http://n2t.net/addgene:68829 ; RRID:Addgene_68829)
