[The description below was written by a language model from this plasmid's Addgene catalogue record.]
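Description:
myc-hRAD18 C207F is a mammalian expression plasmid built on the pCAGGS backbone that drives production of human RAD18 (also known as RNF73) carrying a cysteine-to-phenylalanine substitution at residue 207 and fused to a c-myc epitope tag. It is maintained in E. coli as a high-copy plasmid under ampicillin selection. The record lists no mammalian selection marker, so the construct appears suited mainly to transient transfection. No feature table is provided, so details such as the origin of replication, the polyadenylation signal and the position of the tag relative to the RAD18 coding sequence are not stated.

Expression is controlled by the CAG promoter, a strong composite element that combines the cytomegalovirus immediate-early enhancer with the chicken beta-actin promoter and gives robust, broadly active transcription in mammalian cells. The tagged open reading frame was inserted by restriction cloning using EcoRI at both ends, so the insert was not placed directionally by the cloning sites themselves; whether those sites survive is not recorded. The c-myc tag allows the exogenous protein to be detected or immunoprecipitated with anti-myc antibodies and distinguished from endogenous RAD18.

RAD18 is an E3 ubiquitin ligase involved in DNA damage tolerance and repair, and the associated work concerns its role in double-strand break repair during G1 through chromatin retention of 53BP1. The record does not state the functional consequence of C207F, but a point mutant of this kind would typically be compared with wild-type tagged RAD18 to test which part of the protein is needed for its localisation or repair activity.
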