>Addgene plasmid #68829 | myc-hRAD18 C207F | addgene partial sequence | sequence record 129566 | rb_glob_PA_term-R 5'-CCCATATGTCCTTCCGAGTG-3'
TAAATTTCCTTTATTAGCCAGAAGTCAGATGCTCAAGGGGCTTCATGATGTCCCCATAATTTTTGGCAGA
GGGAAAAAGATCTCAGTGGTATTTGTGAGCCAGGGCATTGGCCACACCAGCCACCACCTTCTGATAGGCA
GCCTGCACCTGAGGAGTGAATTCTTAATTCCTATTACGCTTGTTTCTTGGTTCAATCTCAGCACTTTCAG
CGGCTCTTGTGCGGCGATTCTGTCTTGGACTTATTTCTGTGTCTTGAAGATCGTTTTTATGTGATGCTTC
CCAGGCTTCCTCTTCTTCTAAAAGATCTCTTATGATGTCTGAACTGGAACTATTGCATGAATCTGATTCT
GATGAAGAAAGAACTTCTTGAATATCAATACAGCTAGAAGAATCCTCTTCTCTGTCAGGTTCCAATTCCT
CTGGGGAGTCCAGCTTTGATTGAGAAAAGTGGTTTGTTACTGAGGTCATATTATCTTCCTGTCCCATGCA
TACAGAAGATAGCTTTTCTGTAGATTCATCTTCTTTTGTTATTGTTACTGTTTTTTGTGACATTCCAGCA
ATTTTCTTGTATCCTTTTCTAGCCTGATCCACCAGAAGCTGAAATTCACTCTTATGTTTTTTACGATATT
TACTGTGGATTTCATCTATTTCCTTTTCTGTTTGGTCCTTTGTAAAAACCATTACACTTTCATTGAGTTT
ACTAGCTTCAAGACGCATCCTAGTCTTCTCTATATTTTCGATTTCTTGAACTATTTCAGCAGCTGA
