>Addgene plasmid #68829 | myc-hRAD18 C207F | addgene partial sequence | sequence record 129569 | pCAGGS5 5'-ggttcggcttctggcgtgtgacc-3'
GTTCATGCCTTCTTCTTTTTCCTACAGCTCCTGGGCAACGTGCTGGTTATTGTGCTGTCACATCATTTTG
GCAAAGAATTCACCATGGAGCAAAAGCTCATTTCTGAAGAGGACTTGATGGACTCCCTGGCCGAGTCTCG
GTGGCCTCCGGGCCTGGCAGTCATGAAGACAATANATGATTTGCTGCGGTGTGGAATTTGCTTCGAGTAT
TTCAACATTGCAATGATAATACCTCA
