>Addgene plasmid #68829 | myc-hRAD18 C207F | addgene partial sequence | sequence record 130708 | hRAD18-Rev 5'-CTGCTGAAATAGTTCAAGAA-3'
GCTAGTAAACTCAATGAAAGTGTAATGGTTTTTACAAAGGACCAAACAGAAAAGGAAATAGATGAAATCC
ACAGTAAATATCGTAAAAAACATAAGAGTGAATTTCAGCTTCTGGTGGATCAGGCTAGAAAAGGATACAA
GAAAATTGCTGGAATGTCACAAAAAACAGTAACAATAACAAAAGAAGATGAATCTACAGAAAAGCTATCT
TCTGTATGCATGGGACAGGAAGATAATATGACCTCAGTAACAAACCACTTTTCTCAATCAAAGCTGGACT
CCCCAGAGGAATTGGAACCTGACAGAGAAGAGGATTCTTCTAGCTGTATTGATATTCAAGAAGTTCTTTC
TTCATCAGAATCAGATTCATGCAATAGTTCCAGTTCAGACATCATAAGAGATCTTTTAGAAGAAGAGGAA
GCCTGGGAAGCATCACATAAAAACGATCTTCAAGACACAGAAATAAGTCCAAGACAGAATCGCCGCACAA
GAGCCGCTGAAAGTGCTGAGATTGAACCAAGAAACAAGCGTAATAGGAATTAAGAATTCACTCCTCAGGT
GCAGGCTGCCTATCAGAAGGTGGTGGCTGGTGTGGCCAATGCCCTGGCTCACAAATACCACTGAGATCTT
TTTCCCTCTGCCAAAAATTATGGGGACATCATGAAGCCCCTTGAGCATCTGACTTCTGGCTAATAAAGGA
AATTTATTTTCATTGCAATAGTGTGTTGGAATTTTTTGTGTCTCTCACTCGGAAGGACATATGGGAGGGC
AAATCATTTAA
