>Addgene plasmid #68829 | myc-hRAD18 C207F | addgene partial sequence | sequence record 132002 | hRAD18-R2 5'-CTGATCCACCAGAAGCTGAA-3'
TCTATTTCCTTTTCTGTTTGGTCCTTTGTAAAAACCATTACACTTTCATTGAGTTTACTAGCTTCAAGAC
GCATCCTAGTCTTCTCTATATTTTCGATTTCTTGAACTATTTCAGCAGCTGATTTAGGATGCAAAGCATC
GCATTGGGCATTGTACATGTGTACAAATTCTTGGTGCCTTTTAATGAGCTGTTGTTTATTTCCTTGAATA
GATAATCCATGCTCTTTTAGCTTTTTCTTTAAATCACGATCAGAGAGCAAATTATATACAGTTTTGGGCA
GCGGCTTCCTTTTGTGAACAGAACTTCTGAGGCTTTCCTTCTTCTCTTCGCGTGATAAACAGCTGTCTAA
ATGCTTATTAATGTGACTTTCTGGAATGTTAACCCCGAAAACAGGACAATCCACTTTAGTAACTTGTTTC
AAAGTGGATGTCGAGGGTGGCTCATGACGCTTAGCCTCTGAGGGATCTGGAGCGATCTCTTCTACAGAAC
GTGTCTCTTT
